Addgene plasmid #186356: pENT-L1-Kozak-GAP43-ECFP-stop-L2
Purpose: Entry clone with ORF encoding plasma membrane-targeted GAP43-eCFP flanked by Gateway recombination sequences
Depositing lab: Patrick Lemaire. Depositing organization: CNRS UMR 5237, Centre de Recherche en Biologie cellulaire de Montpellier. Publication: A multicassette Gateway vector set for high throughput and comparative analyses in ciona and vertebrate embryos. Roure A, Rothbacher U, Robin F, Kalmar E, Ferone G, Lamy C, Missero C, Mueller F, Lemaire P. PLoS One. 2007. 2(9):e916. 10.1371/journal.pone.0000916 PubMed 17878951.
Backbone
  Vector backbone: PDONR-221 P1-P2
  Backbone manufacturer: PMID: 14736459
  Backbone size w/o insert (bp): 2544
  Vector type: Expression of a fluorescent membrane marker
Growth in bacteria
  Bacterial resistance: Kanamycin, 50 μg/mL
  Growth temperature: 37°C
  Growth strain: DH5alpha
  Copy number: High Copy
Gene/Insert
  Gene/Insert name: Growth-associated protein-43
  Species: M. musculus (mouse), Synthetic
  Insert size (bp): 821
  Entrez Gene: Gap43 (a.k.a. B-50, Basp2, GAP-43)
  Tag / fusion protein: ECFP (C terminal on insert)
  Cloning method: Gateway Cloning
  Sequencing primers: 5′ M13forward: TGTAAAACGACGGCCAGT; 3′ M13rev: caggaaacagctatgac
Resource information
  A portion of this plasmid was derived from a plasmid made by: the GAP43-ECFP were kind gifts from Dr. F. Fagotto (CRBM-CNRS UMR5237, France).
Terms and licenses: Academic/Nonprofit Terms; Industry Terms: Not Available to Industry
Depositor comments: Erroneously annotated in the article PMID 17878951 as pENT-L1-Kozak-GAP43-GFP-stop-L2
How to cite: pENT-L1-Kozak-GAP43-ECFP-stop-L2 was a gift from Patrick Lemaire (Addgene plasmid # 186356 ; http://n2t.net/addgene:186356 ; RRID:Addgene_186356)
