[The description below was written by a language model from this plasmid's Addgene catalogue record and pLannotate feature annotations shown in this document.]
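Description:
pENT-L1-Kozak-GAP43-ECFP-stop-L2 is a Gateway entry clone built on the pDONR-221 P1-P2 backbone. It is about 3.4 kb in the sequenced record, propagated in E. coli from a high-copy ColE1/pUC-type origin and selected with kanamycin through an aph(3')-Ia resistance gene. As is typical of pDONR-derived entry vectors, rrnB T1 and T2 terminators lie upstream of the cloning region to shield the insert from read-through transcription. A T7 promoter and M13 primer sites flank the cassette for sequencing. The short lacI and lacZα fragments in the annotation appear to be backbone remnants rather than functional genes.

The payload sits between attL1 and attL2. It is an open reading frame, preceded by a Kozak sequence according to the name, in which a short N-terminal segment of growth-associated protein 43 is fused upstream of full-length ECFP and closed by a stop codon. Only a small Gap43 fragment (roughly 70 nt) is annotated. This matches the common use of the GAP43 N-terminal membrane-anchoring motif to tether a fluorescent protein to the plasma membrane. The catalogue lists the gene as mouse, whereas the annotation tool's best match was the rat protein.

The entry clone has no eukaryotic promoter of its own. It is meant to be recombined by an LR reaction into attR-containing destination vectors, which supply the promoter or other regulatory sequences. It belongs to a multicassette Gateway vector set designed for Ciona and vertebrate embryos, where it provides a cyan membrane marker. The depositor notes that the original article mislabelled this construct as a GFP version.
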