Features (pLannotate 1.2.2; 11 found; start..end, strand, type, name):
      7..99      +  CDS            lacI (fragment): lac repressor; lacI; The lac repressor binds to the lac operator to inhibit transcription in E. coli. This inhibition can be relieved by adding lactose or isopropyl-β-D-thiogalactopyranoside (IPTG).
    154..181     -  terminator     rrnB T2 terminator: transcription terminator T2 from the E. coli rrnB gene
    313..356     +  terminator     rrnB T1 terminator: Escherichia coli rrnB; transcription terminator T1 from the E. coli rrnB gene
    403..439     -  CDS            lacZα (fragment): LacZα fragment of β-galactosidase; lacZ fragment
    455..554     +  protein_bind   attL1: mutant version of attL; recombination site for the Gateway® LR reaction LR Clonase™
    563..631     +  CDS            Gap43 (fragment): NEUM_RAT - Experimental evidence at protein level: Swiss-Prot protein existence level 1. This protein is associated with nerve growth. It is a major component of the motile 'growth cones' that form the tips of elongating axons. Plays a role in axonal and dendritic filopodia induction (By similarity). From Rattus norvegicus (Rat).
    656..1375    +  CDS            ECFP: enhanced CFP mammalian codon-optimized
   1376..1475    -  protein_bind   attL2: mutant version of attL; recombination site for the Gateway® LR reaction LR Clonase™
   1493..1511    -  promoter       T7 promoter: promoter for bacteriophage T7 RNA polymerase
   1645..2454    +  CDS            KanR: aminoglycoside phosphotransferase; aph(3')-Ia; confers resistance to kanamycin in bacteria or G418 (Geneticin®) in eukaryotes
   2601..3189    +  rep_origin     ori: high-copy-number ColE1/pMB1/pBR322/pUC origin of replication
>Addgene plasmid #186356 | pENT-L1-Kozak-GAP43-ECFP-stop-L2 | addgene full sequence | sequence record 373424 | Addgene NGS Result
GGAAGAGCGCCCAATACGCAAACCGCCTCTCCCCGCGCGTTGGCCGATTCATTAATGCAGCTGGCACGAC
AGGTTTCCCGACTGGAAAGCGGGCAGTGAGCGCAACGCAATTAATACGCGTACCGCTAGCCAGGAAGAGT
TTGTAGAAACGCAAAAAGGCCATCCGTCAGGATGGCCTTCTGCTTAGTTTGATGCCTGGCAGTTTATGGC
GGGCGTCCTGCCCGCCACCCTCCGGGCCGTTGCTTCACAACGTTCAAATCCGCTCCCGGCGGATTTGTCC
TACTCAGGAGAGCGTTCACCGACAAACAACAGATAAAACGAAAGGCCCAGTCTTCCGACTGAGCCTTTCG
TTTTATTTGATGCCTGGCAGTTCCCTACTCTCGCGTTAACGCTAGCATGGATGTTTTCCCAGTCACGACG
TTGTAAAACGACGGCCAGTCTTAAGCTCGGGCCCCAAATAATGATTTTATTTTGACTGATAGTGACCTGT
TCGTTGCAACAAATTGATGAGCAATGCTTTTTTATAATGCCAACTTTGTACAAAAAAGCAGGCTCAGAAA
AAATGCTGTGCTGTATGAGAAGAACCAAGCAGGTGGAAAAGAACGATGAGGACCAAAAGATCACCCGGGA
TCCACCGGTCGCCACCATGAATTCCATGGTGAGCAAGGGCGAGGAGCTGTTCACCGGGGTGGTGCCCATC
CTGGTCGAGCTGGACGGCGACGTAAACGGCCACAAGTTCAGCGTGTCCGGCGAGGGCGAGGGCGATGCCA
CCTACGGCAAGCTGACCCTGAAGTTCATCTGCACCACCGGCAAGCTGCCCGTGCCCTGGCCCACCCTCGT
GACCACCCTGACCTGGGGCGTGCAGTGCTTCAGCCGCTACCCCGACCACATGAAGCAGCACGACTTCTTC
AAGTCCGCCATGCCCGAAGGCTACGTCCAGGAGCGCACCATCTTCTTCAAGGACGACGGCAACTACAAGA
CCCGCGCCGAGGTGAAGTTCGAGGGCGACACCCTGGTGAACCGCATCGAGCTGAAGGGCATCGACTTCAA
GGAGGACGGCAACATCCTGGGGCACAAGCTGGAGTACAACTACATCAGCCACAACGTCTATATCACCGCC
GACAAGCAGAAGAACGGCATCAAGGCCAACTTCAAGATCCGCCACAACATCGAGGACGGCAGCGTGCAGC
TCGCCGACCACTACCAGCAGAACACCCCCATCGGCGACGGCCCCGTGCTGCTGCCCGACAACCACTACCT
GAGCACCCAGTCCGCCCTGAGCAAAGACCCCAACGAGAAGCGCGATCACATGGTCCTGCTGGAGTTCGTG
ACCGCCGCCGGGATCACTCTCGGCATGGACGAGCTGTACAAGTAAACCCAGCTTTCTTGTACAAAGTTGG
CATTATAAGAAAGCATTGCTTATCAATTTGTTGCAACGAACAGGTCACTATCAGTCAAAATAAAATCATT
ATTTGCCATCCAGCTGATATCCCCTATAGTGAGTCGTATTACATGGTCATAGCTGTTTCCTGGCAGCTCT
GGCCCGTGTCTCAAAATCTCTGATGTTACATTGCACAAGATAAAAATATATCATCATGAACAATAAAACT
GTCTGCTTACATAAACAGTAATACAAGGGGTGTTATGAGCCATATTCAACGGGAAACGTCGAGGCCGCGA
TTAAATTCCAACATGGATGCTGATTTATATGGGTATAAATGGGCTCGCGATAATGTCGGGCAATCAGGTG
CGACAATCTATCGCTTGTATGGGAAGCCCGATGCGCCAGAGTTGTTTCTGAAACATGGCAAAGGTAGCGT
TGCCAATGATGTTACAGATGAGATGGTCAGACTAAACTGGCTGACGGAATTTATGCCTCTTCCGACCATC
AAGCATTTTATCCGTACTCCTGATGATGCATGGTTACTCACCACTGCGATCCCCGGAAAAACAGCATTCC
AGGTATTAGAAGAATATCCTGATTCAGGTGAAAATATTGTTGATGCGCTGGCAGTGTTCCTGCGCCGGTT
GCATTCGATTCCTGTTTGTAATTGTCCTTTTAACAGCGATCGCGTATTTCGTCTCGCTCAGGCGCAATCA
CGAATGAATAACGGTTTGGTTGATGCGAGTGATTTTGATGACGAGCGTAATGGCTGGCCTGTTGAACAAG
TCTGGAAAGAAATGCATAAACTTTTGCCATTCTCACCGGATTCAGTCGTCACTCATGGTGATTTCTCACT
TGATAACCTTATTTTTGACGAGGGGAAATTAATAGGTTGTATTGATGTTGGACGAGTCGGAATCGCAGAC
CGATACCAGGATCTTGCCATCCTATGGAACTGCCTCGGTGAGTTTTCTCCTTCATTACAGAAACGGCTTT
TTCAAAAATATGGTATTGATAATCCTGATATGAATAAATTGCAGTTTCATTTGATGCTCGATGAGTTTTT
CTAATCAGAATTGGTTAATTGGTTGTAACACTGGCAGAGCATTACGCTGACTTGACGGGACGGCGCAAGC
TCATGACCAAAATCCCTTAACGTGAGTTACGCGTCGTTCCACTGAGCGTCAGACCCCGTAGAAAAGATCA
AAGGATCTTCTTGAGATCCTTTTTTTCTGCGCGTAATCTGCTGCTTGCAAACAAAAAAACCACCGCTACC
AGCGGTGGTTTGTTTGCCGGATCAAGAGCTACCAACTCTTTTTCCGAAGGTAACTGGCTTCAGCAGAGCG
CAGATACCAAATACTGTTCTTCTAGTGTAGCCGTAGTTAGGCCACCACTTCAAGAACTCTGTAGCACCGC
CTACATACCTCGCTCTGCTAATCCTGTTACCAGTGGCTGCTGCCAGTGGCGATAAGTCGTGTCTTACCGG
GTTGGACTCAAGACGATAGTTACCGGATAAGGCGCAGCGGTCGGGCTGAACGGGGGGTTCGTGCACACAG
CCCAGCTTGGAGCGAACGACCTACACCGAACTGAGATACCTACAGCGTGAGCTATGAGAAAGCGCCACGC
TTCCCGAAGGGAGAAAGGCGGACAGGTATCCGGTAAGCGGCAGGGTCGGAACAGGAGAGCGCACGAGGGA
GCTTCCAGGGGGAAACGCCTGGTATCTTTATAGTCCTGTCGGGTTTCGCCACCTCTGACTTGAGCGTCGA
TTTTTGTGATGCTCGTCAGGGGGGCGGAGCCTATGGAAAAACGCCAGCAACGCGGCCTTTTTACGGTTCC
TGGCCTTTTGCTGGCCTTTTGCTCACATGTTCTTTCCTGCGTTATCCCCTGATTCTGTGGATAACCGTAT
TACCGCCTTTGAGTGAGCTGATACCGCTCGCCGCAGCCGAACGACCGAGCGCAGCGAGTCAGTGAGCGAG
GAAGC
